Addgene plasmid #121235: pUC57-Kan_BR29_00125251
Purpose: Level 0 Golden-Gate compatible vector
Depositing lab: Sophien Kamoun. Depositing organization: Sainsbury Laboratory, Norwich. Publication: A Clone Resource of Magnaporthe oryzae Effectors That Share Sequence and Structural Similarities Across Host-Specific Lineages. Petit-Houdenot Y, Langner T, Harant A, Win J, Kamoun S. Mol Plant Microbe Interact. 2020 Aug;33(8):1032-1035. doi: 10.1094/MPMI-03-20-0052-A. Epub 2020 Jun 22. PubMed 32460610.
Backbone
  Vector backbone: pUC57-Kan
  Backbone size w/o insert (bp): 2626
  Vector type: Golden Gate
  Selectable markers: lacZ
Growth in bacteria
  Bacterial resistance: Kanamycin, 50 μg/mL
  Growth temperature: 37°C
  Growth strain: DH5alpha
  Copy number: High Copy
Gene/Insert
  Gene/Insert name: BR29_00125251
  Mutation: Magnaporthe grisea
  Cloning method: Restriction Enzyme; 5′ cloning site EcoRV (unknown if destroyed); 3′ cloning site EcoRV (unknown if destroyed)
  Sequencing primers: 5′ M13Fw; 3′ M13Rv
Terms and licenses: Academic/Nonprofit Terms; Industry Terms: Not Available to Industry
How to cite: pUC57-Kan_BR29_00125251 was a gift from Sophien Kamoun (Addgene plasmid # 121235 ; http://n2t.net/addgene:121235 ; RRID:Addgene_121235)
