[The description below was written by a language model from this plasmid's Addgene catalogue record and pLannotate feature annotations shown in this document.]
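Description:
pUC57-Kan_BR29_00125251 is a Level 0 Golden Gate-compatible module built on the small, high-copy E. coli cloning vector pUC57-Kan. It is propagated through the ColE1/pUC-type origin and selected with kanamycin, with the aminoglycoside phosphotransferase gene (KanR) driven by the AmpR (bla) promoter. The remaining annotated features are typical pUC-family backbone remnants: a lacZα fragment with the lac promoter, lac operator and CAP binding site, plus short fragments of lacI, bom and rop that are not expected to be functional. The record lists lacZ as a selectable marker, consistent with blue/white screening in the parental backbone.

The insert, BR29_00125251, was placed in the EcoRV site of the vector, and it is not recorded whether the site survived cloning. The insert itself is not annotated in the feature table. It presumably lies in the unannotated stretch between the lacZα fragment and the lac operator, interrupting the lacZα region; comparing the 3,271 nt sequence with the stated 2,626 bp backbone implies an insert of roughly 650 bp. The catalogue notes Magnaporthe grisea against the insert (entered in the mutation field), and the associated publication describes a clone resource of Magnaporthe oryzae effectors sharing sequence and structural similarity across host-specific lineages, so the insert is most likely a candidate effector coding sequence from the blast fungus. The record does not state its function, its exact boundaries or the Golden Gate overhangs and type IIS sites that flank it. There is no dedicated expression promoter, tag or reporter for the insert. As a Level 0 part, the plasmid serves as a storage and donor module from which the insert can be assembled into higher-level Golden Gate expression constructs, and it can be checked by sequencing from the flanking M13 primer sites.
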