Features (pLannotate 1.2.2; 10 found; start..end, strand, type, name):
    137..236     +  misc_feature   bom (fragment): basis of mobility region from pBR322
    242..399     -  CDS            lacZα (fragment): LacZα fragment of β-galactosidase; lacZ fragment
   1119..1135    -  protein_bind   lac operator: The lac repressor binds to the lac operator to inhibit transcription in E. coli. This inhibition can be relieved by adding lactose or isopropyl-β-D-thiogalactopyranoside (IPTG). lac repressor encoded by lacI
   1143..1173    -  promoter       lac promoter: promoter for the E. coli lac operon
   1188..1209    -  protein_bind   CAP binding site: CAP binding activates transcription in the presence of cAMP. E. coli catabolite activator protein
   1222..1314    -  CDS            lacI (fragment): lac repressor; lacI; The lac repressor binds to the lac operator to inhibit transcription in E. coli. This inhibition can be relieved by adding lactose or isopropyl-β-D-thiogalactopyranoside (IPTG).
   1497..2085    -  rep_origin     ori: high-copy-number ColE1/pMB1/pBR322/pUC origin of replication
   2256..3071    -  CDS            KanR: aminoglycoside phosphotransferase; aph(3')-Ia; confers resistance to kanamycin in bacteria or G418 (Geneticin®) in eukaryotes
   3072..3176    -  promoter       AmpR promoter: bla
   3271..35      +  CDS            rop (fragment) (across the origin): Rop protein, which maintains plasmids at low copy number; rop
>Addgene plasmid #121235 | pUC57-Kan_BR29_00125251 | depositor full sequence | sequence record 231255 | pUC57-Kan_BR29_00125251 sequence 3271 bps
TCGCGCGTTTCGGTGATGACGGTGAAAACCTCTGACACATGCAGCTCCCGGAGACGGTCACAGCTTGTCT
GTAAGCGGATGCCGGGAGCAGACAAGCCCGTCAGGGCGCGTCAGCGGGTGTTGGCGGGTGTCGGGGCTGG
CTTAACTATGCGGCATCAGAGCAGATTGTACTGAGAGTGCACCATATGCGGTGTGAAATACCGCACAGAT
GCGTAAGGAGAAAATACCGCATCAGGCGCCATTCGCCATTCAGGCTGCGCAACTGTTGGGAAGGGCGATC
GGTGCGGGCCTCTTCGCTATTACGCCAGCTGGCGAAAGGGGGATGTGCTGCAAGGCGATTAAGTTGGGTA
ACGCCAGGGTTTTCCCAGTCACGACGTTGTAAAACGACGGCCAGTGAATTGACGCGTATTGGGATGGAAC
TTGGTCTCTAATGGGTTGGACTGGTAAATCTGAAGCTTCTAATAGACCACCACCAGGTAGGAGACCAGAA
GAAACTACTTGGTTTACTTCTGATCCATCTTATGCTTGTGGTGTTAAAATTTTTAGACCAGGTTCTGAAG
GTTCTTCTGGTTTGGCTGAAATTACTCATTTGAATTTTCATGAAAAAATTAAAGTTTTGAAAGGTCAATA
TGAATGTGAAGTTGGTCCATCTTGTTCTACTTTGAGATGTACTATGCCAAGAGGTTGGAGATTGGATATT
TTTGGTAAATCTTTTCCAACTAGAAGAACTACTTATTTTGCTGAAAATGGTAATCCAGAATATAATACTT
TGGCTTCTGAAGCTAATATTCCATTGTATGATTGTAGAGTTGTTATTAGATTTCCACCAACTGGTGGTAG
AGATACTGGTCCATTGGCTGAAGCTACTCATTTTAATTTGGGTGAAGTTGTTGGTGTTTTGGGTGGTAGA
CATACTTGTCAAGCTCAAGGTCAATGTGCTAATGTTAATTGTAATGTTCCAAAAGGTTATACTTATTATT
CTTTGACTGGTGGTCCATTTCAAACTAAAGAAAAATCTCATACTTTTCAATCTGATGCTTGAGCTTAGAG
ACCAAGTTCCATCCCAATGGCGCGCCGAGCTTGGCTCGAGCATGGTCATAGCTGTTTCCTGTGTGAAATT
GTTATCCGCTCACAATTCCACACAACATACGAGCCGGAAGCATAAAGTGTAAAGCCTGGGGTGCCTAATG
AGTGAGCTAACTCACATTAATTGCGTTGCGCTCACTGCCCGCTTTCCAGTCGGGAAACCTGTCGTGCCAG
CTGCATTAATGAATCGGCCAACGCGCGGGGAGAGGCGGTTTGCGTATTGGGCGCTCTTCCGCTTCCTCGC
TCACTGACTCGCTGCGCTCGGTCGTTCGGCTGCGGCGAGCGGTATCAGCTCACTCAAAGGCGGTAATACG
GTTATCCACAGAATCAGGGGATAACGCAGGAAAGAACATGTGAGCAAAAGGCCAGCAAAAGGCCAGGAAC
CGTAAAAAGGCCGCGTTGCTGGCGTTTTTCCATAGGCTCCGCCCCCCTGACGAGCATCACAAAAATCGAC
GCTCAAGTCAGAGGTGGCGAAACCCGACAGGACTATAAAGATACCAGGCGTTTCCCCCTGGAAGCTCCCT
CGTGCGCTCTCCTGTTCCGACCCTGCCGCTTACCGGATACCTGTCCGCCTTTCTCCCTTCGGGAAGCGTG
GCGCTTTCTCATAGCTCACGCTGTAGGTATCTCAGTTCGGTGTAGGTCGTTCGCTCCAAGCTGGGCTGTG
TGCACGAACCCCCCGTTCAGCCCGACCGCTGCGCCTTATCCGGTAACTATCGTCTTGAGTCCAACCCGGT
AAGACACGACTTATCGCCACTGGCAGCAGCCACTGGTAACAGGATTAGCAGAGCGAGGTATGTAGGCGGT
GCTACAGAGTTCTTGAAGTGGTGGCCTAACTACGGCTACACTAGAAGAACAGTATTTGGTATCTGCGCTC
TGCTGAAGCCAGTTACCTTCGGAAAAAGAGTTGGTAGCTCTTGATCCGGCAAACAAACCACCGCTGGTAG
CGGTGGTTTTTTTGTTTGCAAGCAGCAGATTACGCGCAGAAAAAAAGGATCTCAAGAAGATCCTTTGATC
TTTTCTACGGGGTCTGACGCTCAGTGGAACGAAAACTCACGTTAAGGGATTTTGGTCATGAGATTATCAA
AAAGGATCTTCACCTAGATCCTTTTAAATTAAAAATGAAGTTTTAAATCAATCTAAAGTATATATGAGTA
AACTTGGTCTGACAGTTAGAAAAACTCATCGAGCATCAAATGAAACTGCAATTTATTCATATCAGGATTA
TCAATACCATATTTTTGAAAAAGCCGTTTCTGTAATGAAGGAGAAAACTCACCGAGGCAGTTCCATAGGA
TGGCAAGATCCTGGTATCGGTCTGCGATTCCGACTCGTCCAACATCAATACAACCTATTAATTTCCCCTC
GTCAAAAATAAGGTTATCAAGTGAGAAATCACCATGAGTGACGACTGAATCCGGTGAGAATGGCAAAAGT
TTATGCATTTCTTTCCAGACTTGTTCAACAGGCCAGCCATTACGCTCGTCATCAAAATCACTCGCATCAA
CCAAACCGTTATTCATTCGTGATTGCGCCTGAGCGAGACGAAATACGCGATCGCTGTTAAAAGGACAATT
ACAAACAGGAATCGAATGCAACCGGCGCAGGAACACTGCCAGCGCATCAACAATATTTTCACCTGAATCA
GGATATTCTTCTAATACCTGGAATGCTGTTTTCCCAGGGATCGCAGTGGTGAGTAACCATGCATCATCAG
GAGTACGGATAAAATGCTTGATGGTCGGAAGAGGCATAAATTCCGTCAGCCAGTTTAGTCTGACCATCTC
ATCTGTAACATCATTGGCAACGCTACCTTTGCCATGTTTCAGAAACAACTCTGGCGCATCGGGCTTCCCA
TACAATCGATAGATTGTCGCACCTGATTGCCCGACATTATCGCGAGCCCATTTATACCCATATAAATCAG
CATCCATGTTGGAATTTAATCGCGGCCTAGAGCAAGACGTTTCCCGTTGAATATGGCTCATACTCTTCCT
TTTTCAATATTATTGAAGCATTTATCAGGGTTATTGTCTCATGAGCGGATACATATTTGAATGTATTTAG
AAAAATAAACAAATAGGGGTTCCGCGCACATTTCCCCGAAAAGTGCCACCTGACGTCTAAGAAACCATTA
TTATCATGACATTAACCTATAAAAATAGGCGTATCACGAGGCCCTTTCGTC
