>Addgene plasmid #121235 | pUC57-Kan_BR29_00125251 | depositor partial sequence | sequence record 230722 | BR29_00125251
TTGGTCTCTAATGGGTTGGACTGGTAAATCTGAAGCTTCTAATAGACCACCACCAGGTAGGAGACCAGAA
GAAACTACTTGGTTTACTTCTGATCCATCTTATGCTTGTGGTGTTAAAATTTTTAGACCAGGTTCTGAAG
GTTCTTCTGGTTTGGCTGAAATTACTCATTTGAATTTTCATGAAAAAATTAAAGTTTTGAAAGGTCAATA
TGAATGTGAAGTTGGTCCATCTTGTTCTACTTTGAGATGTACTATGCCAAGAGGTTGGAGATTGGATATT
TTTGGTAAATCTTTTCCAACTAGAAGAACTACTTATTTTGCTGAAAATGGTAATCCAGAATATAATACTT
TGGCTTCTGAAGCTAATATTCCATTGTATGATTGTAGAGTTGTTATTAGATTTCCACCAACTGGTGGTAG
AGATACTGGTCCATTGGCTGAAGCTACTCATTTTAATTTGGGTGAAGTTGTTGGTGTTTTGGGTGGTAGA
CATACTTGTCAAGCTCAAGGTCAATGTGCTAATGTTAATTGTAATGTTCCAAAAGGTTATACTTATTATT
CTTTGACTGGTGGTCCATTTCAAACTAAAGAAAAATCTCATACTTTTCAATCTGATGCTTGAGCTTAGAG
ACCAA
