>Addgene plasmid #121235 | pUC57-Kan_BR29_00125251 | depositor partial sequence | sequence record 230723 | empty_vector
TCGCGCGTTTCGGTGATGACGGTGAAAACCTCTGACACATGCAGCTCCCGGAGACGGTCACAGCTTGTCT
GTAAGCGGATGCCGGGAGCAGACAAGCCCGTCAGGGCGCGTCAGCGGGTGTTGGCGGGTGTCGGGGCTGG
CTTAACTATGCGGCATCAGAGCAGATTGTACTGAGAGTGCACCATATGCGGTGTGAAATACCGCACAGAT
GCGTAAGGAGAAAATACCGCATCAGGCGCCATTCGCCATTCAGGCTGCGCAACTGTTGGGAAGGGCGATC
GGTGCGGGCCTCTTCGCTATTACGCCAGCTGGCGAAAGGGGGATGTGCTGCAAGGCGATTAAGTTGGGTA
ACGCCAGGGTTTTCCCAGTCACGACGTTGTAAAACGACGGCCAGTGAATTGACGCGTATTGGGATATCCC
AATGGCGCGCCGAGCTTGGCTCGAGCATGGTCATAGCTGTTTCCTGTGTGAAATTGTTATCCGCTCACAA
TTCCACACAACATACGAGCCGGAAGCATAAAGTGTAAAGCCTGGGGTGCCTAATGAGTGAGCTAACTCAC
ATTAATTGCGTTGCGCTCACTGCCCGCTTTCCAGTCGGGAAACCTGTCGTGCCAGCTGCATTAATGAATC
GGCCAACGCGCGGGGAGAGGCGGTTTGCGTATTGGGCGCTCTTCCGCTTCCTCGCTCACTGACTCGCTGC
GCTCGGTCGTTCGGCTGCGGCGAGCGGTATCAGCTCACTCAAAGGCGGTAATACGGTTATCCACAGAATC
AGGGGATAACGCAGGAAAGAACATGTGAGCAAAAGGCCAGCAAAAGGCCAGGAACCGTAAAAAGGCCGCG
TTGCTGGCGTTTTTCCATAGGCTCCGCCCCCCTGACGAGCATCACAAAAATCGACGCTCAAGTCAGAGGT
GGCGAAACCCGACAGGACTATAAAGATACCAGGCGTTTCCCCCTGGAAGCTCCCTCGTGCGCTCTCCTGT
TCCGACCCTGCCGCTTACCGGATACCTGTCCGCCTTTCTCCCTTCGGGAAGCGTGGCGCTTTCTCATAGC
TCACGCTGTAGGTATCTCAGTTCGGTGTAGGTCGTTCGCTCCAAGCTGGGCTGTGTGCACGAACCCCCCG
TTCAGCCCGACCGCTGCGCCTTATCCGGTAACTATCGTCTTGAGTCCAACCCGGTAAGACACGACTTATC
GCCACTGGCAGCAGCCACTGGTAACAGGATTAGCAGAGCGAGGTATGTAGGCGGTGCTACAGAGTTCTTG
AAGTGGTGGCCTAACTACGGCTACACTAGAAGAACAGTATTTGGTATCTGCGCTCTGCTGAAGCCAGTTA
CCTTCGGAAAAAGAGTTGGTAGCTCTTGATCCGGCAAACAAACCACCGCTGGTAGCGGTGGTTTTTTTGT
TTGCAAGCAGCAGATTACGCGCAGAAAAAAAGGATCTCAAGAAGATCCTTTGATCTTTTCTACGGGGTCT
GACGCTCAGTGGAACGAAAACTCACGTTAAGGGATTTTGGTCATGAGATTATCAAAAAGGATCTTCACCT
AGATCCTTTTAAATTAAAAATGAAGTTTTAAATCAATCTAAAGTATATATGAGTAAACTTGGTCTGACAG
TTAGAAAAACTCATCGAGCATCAAATGAAACTGCAATTTATTCATATCAGGATTATCAATACCATATTTT
TGAAAAAGCCGTTTCTGTAATGAAGGAGAAAACTCACCGAGGCAGTTCCATAGGATGGCAAGATCCTGGT
ATCGGTCTGCGATTCCGACTCGTCCAACATCAATACAACCTATTAATTTCCCCTCGTCAAAAATAAGGTT
ATCAAGTGAGAAATCACCATGAGTGACGACTGAATCCGGTGAGAATGGCAAAAGTTTATGCATTTCTTTC
CAGACTTGTTCAACAGGCCAGCCATTACGCTCGTCATCAAAATCACTCGCATCAACCAAACCGTTATTCA
TTCGTGATTGCGCCTGAGCGAGACGAAATACGCGATCGCTGTTAAAAGGACAATTACAAACAGGAATCGA
ATGCAACCGGCGCAGGAACACTGCCAGCGCATCAACAATATTTTCACCTGAATCAGGATATTCTTCTAAT
ACCTGGAATGCTGTTTTCCCAGGGATCGCAGTGGTGAGTAACCATGCATCATCAGGAGTACGGATAAAAT
GCTTGATGGTCGGAAGAGGCATAAATTCCGTCAGCCAGTTTAGTCTGACCATCTCATCTGTAACATCATT
GGCAACGCTACCTTTGCCATGTTTCAGAAACAACTCTGGCGCATCGGGCTTCCCATACAATCGATAGATT
GTCGCACCTGATTGCCCGACATTATCGCGAGCCCATTTATACCCATATAAATCAGCATCCATGTTGGAAT
TTAATCGCGGCCTAGAGCAAGACGTTTCCCGTTGAATATGGCTCATACTCTTCCTTTTTCAATATTATTG
AAGCATTTATCAGGGTTATTGTCTCATGAGCGGATACATATTTGAATGTATTTAGAAAAATAAACAAATA
GGGGTTCCGCGCACATTTCCCCGAAAAGTGCCACCTGACGTCTAAGAAACCATTATTATCATGACATTAA
CCTATAAAAATAGGCGTATCACGAGGCCCTTTCGTC
