>Addgene plasmid #121235 | pUC57-Kan_BR29_00125251 | addgene partial sequence | sequence record 237828 | M13-F20 5'-TGTAAAACGACGGCCAGT-3'
TTGGTCTCTAATGGGTTGGACTGGTAAATCTGAAGCTTCTAATAGACCACCACCAGGTAGGAGACCAGAA
GAAACTACTTGGTTTACTTCTGATCCATCTTATGCTTGTGGTGTTAAAATTTTTAGACCAGGTTCTGAAG
GTTCTTCTGGTTTGGCTGAAATTACTCATTTGAATTTTCATGAAAAAATTAAAGTTTTGAAAGGTCAATA
TGAATGTGAAGTTGGTCCATCTTGTTCTACTTTGAGATGTACTATGCCAAGAGGTTGGAGATTGGATATT
TTTGGTAAATCTTTTCCAACTAGAAGAACTACTTATTTTGCTGAAAATGGTAATCCAGAATATAATACTT
TGGCTTCTGAAGCTAATATTCCATTGTATGATTGTAGAGTTGTTATTAGATTTCCACCAACTGGTGGTAG
AGATACTGGTCCATTGGCTGAAGCTACTCATTTTAATTTGGGTGAAGTTGTTGGTGTTTTGGGTGGTAGA
CATACTTGTCAAGCTCAAGGTCAATGTGCTAATGTTAATTGTAATGTTCCAAAAGGTTATACTTATTATT
CTTTGACTGGTGGTCCATTTCAAACTAAAGAAAAATCTCATACTTTTCAATCTGATGCTTGAGCTTAGAG
ACCAAGTTCCATCCCAATGGCGCGCCGAGCTTGGCTCGAGCATGGTCATAGCTGTTTCCTGTGTGAAATT
GTTATCCGCTCACAATTCCACACAACATACGAGCCGGAAGCATAAAGTGTAAAGCCTGGGGTGCCTAATG
AGTGAGCTAACTCACATTAATTGCGTTGCGCTCACTGCCCGCTTTCCAGTCGGGAAACCTGTCGTGCCAG
CTGCATTAATGA
